Addgene plasmid #129827: pRDAX-324 N-Tag IFP1.4[2] L32 {Esp3I(2x)} EGFP
Purpose: PPI (BiFC/TriFC) assay vector
Depositing lab: Gary Lewin. Depositing organization: Max-Delbrueck-Centrum fuer Molekulare Medizin (MDC).
Backbone
  Vector backbone: custom built
  Vector type: Mammalian Expression
Growth in bacteria
  Bacterial resistance: Ampicillin, 100 μg/mL
  Growth temperature: 37°C
  Growth strain: DH5alpha
  Copy number: High Copy
Gene/Insert
  Gene/Insert name: IFP1.4
  Species: M. musculus (mouse)
  Cloning method: Restriction Enzyme; 5′ cloning site unknown (unknown if destroyed); 3′ cloning site unknown (unknown if destroyed)
Terms and licenses: Academic/Nonprofit Terms; Industry Terms: Not Available to Industry
How to cite: pRDAX-324 N-Tag IFP1.4[2] L32 {Esp3I(2x)} EGFP was a gift from Gary Lewin (Addgene plasmid # 129827 ; http://n2t.net/addgene:129827 ; RRID:Addgene_129827)
