[The description below was written by a language model from this plasmid's Addgene catalogue record and pLannotate feature annotations shown in this document.]
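Description:
pRDAX-324 N-Tag IFP1.4[2] L32 {Esp3I(2x)} EGFP is a custom-built, 6.6 kb mammalian expression plasmid intended as an acceptor vector for protein–protein interaction assays based on bimolecular or trimolecular fluorescence complementation (BiFC/TriFC). It is maintained in E. coli through a high-copy ColE1/pUC-type origin and selected with ampicillin via the β-lactamase gene under its native promoter.

The expression unit is driven by the human CMV immediate-early enhancer and promoter, followed by a chimeric β-globin/immunoglobulin intron that promotes efficient processing of the transcript. Downstream lies a partial coding sequence of IFP1.4, a near-infrared fluorescent protein derived from a Deinococcus radiodurans bacteriophytochrome that needs biliverdin as a cofactor. The catalogue lists mouse as the insert species, which does not match this bacterial origin. The name suggests that this is the second split fragment of IFP1.4, placed as an N-terminal tag and joined by a linker ("L32") to a pair of Esp3I sites, presumably for Type IIS insertion of a protein of interest. The linker and the sites are not annotated in the feature table, and the cloning sites are recorded as unknown. On its own the fragment should be non-fluorescent, with signal expected only when a partner fused to the complementary fragment brings the two halves together.

An EMCV IRES then directs translation of EGFP from the same transcript, giving an independent green marker of transfected cells and expression level. The 3′ region contains a second copy of the chimeric intron, a WPRE to enhance transcript stability and expression, and a bovine growth hormone polyadenylation signal. Further downstream are a T3 promoter, a β-globin fragment and a rabbit β-globin poly(A) signal, which look like backbone remnants.
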