Features (pLannotate 1.2.2; 16 found; start..end, strand, type, name):
    155..532     +  enhancer       CMV enhancer: human cytomegalovirus immediate early enhancer
    534..733     +  promoter       CMV promoter: human cytomegalovirus (CMV) immediate early promoter
    872..1004    +  intron         chimeric intron: chimera between introns from human β-globin and immunoglobulin heavy chain genes
   1028..1594    +  CDS            iFP1.4 (fragment): iFP1.4 is a basic (constitutively fluorescent) near ir fluorescent protein published in 2009, derived from Deinococcus radiodurans. It has low acid sensitivity. It requires the cofactor biliverdin for fluorescence.
   1732..2318    +  misc_feature   IRES2: internal ribosome entry site (IRES) of the encephalomyocarditis virus (EMCV)
   2319..3038    +  CDS            EGFP: the original enhanced GFP (Yang et al., 1996) mammalian codon-optimized
   3084..3216    +  intron         chimeric intron: chimera between introns from human β-globin and immunoglobulin heavy chain genes
   3225..3813    +  misc_feature   WPRE: woodchuck hepatitis virus posttranscriptional regulatory element
   3817..3833    +  misc_feature   MCS (fragment): pUC18/19 multiple cloning site
   3846..3957    +  polyA_signal   bGH poly(A) signal: bovine growth hormone polyadenylation signal
   4053..4071    -  promoter       T3 promoter: promoter for bacteriophage T3 RNA polymerase
   4130..4204    +  CDS            HBB (fragment): HBB_PONPY - Experimental evidence at transcript level: Swiss-Prot protein existence level 2. Involved in oxygen transport from the lung to the various peripheral tissues. From Pongo pygmaeus (Bornean orangutan).
   4275..4330    +  polyA_signal   β-globin poly(A) signal: rabbit β-globin polyadenylation signal (Gil and Proudfoot, 1987)
   4709..5297    -  rep_origin     ori: high-copy-number ColE1/pMB1/pBR322/pUC origin of replication
   5468..6328    -  CDS            AmpR: β-lactamase; bla; confers resistance to ampicillin, carbenicillin, and related antibiotics
   6329..6433    -  promoter       AmpR promoter: bla
>Addgene plasmid #129827 | pRDAX-324 N-Tag IFP1.4[2] L32 {Esp3I(2x)} EGFP | addgene full sequence | sequence record 271385 | Addgene NGS Result
GCCTGCCTCCAGGCCTCAATATTGGCCATTAGCCATATTATTCATTGGTTATATAGCATAAATCAATATT
GGCTATTGGCCATTGCATACGTTGTATCTATATCATAATATGTACATTTATATTGGCTCATGTCCAATAT
GACCGCCATGTTGGCATTGATTATTGACTAGTTATTAATAGTAATCAATTACGGGGTCATTAGTTCATAG
CCCATATATGGAGTTCCGCGTTACATAACTTACGGTAAATGGCCCGCCTGGCTGACCGCCCAACGACCCC
CGCCCATTGACGTCAATAATGACGTATGTTCCCATAGTAACGCCAATAGGGACTTTCCATTGACGTCAAT
GGGTGGAGTATTTACGGTAAACTGCCCACTTGGCAGTACATCAAGTGTATCATATGCCAAGTCCGCCCCC
TATTGACGTCAATGACGGTAAATGGCCCGCCTGGCATTATGCCCAGTACATGACCTTACGGGACTTTCCT
ACTTGGCAGTACATCTACGTATTAGTCATCGCTATTACCATGGTGATGCGGTTTTGGCAGTACACCAATG
GGCGTGGATAGCGGTTTGACTCACGGGGATTTCCAAGTCTCCACCCCATTGACGTCAATGGGAGTTTGTT
TTGGCACCAAAATCAACGGGACTTTCCAAAATGTCGTAATAACCCCGCCCCGTTGACGCAAATGGGCGGT
AGGCGTGTACGGTGGGAGGTCTATATAAGCAGAGCTCGTTTAGTGAACCGTCAGATCACTAGAAGCTTTA
TTGCGGTAGTTTATCACAGTTAAATTGCTAACGCAGTCAGTGCTTCTGACACAACAGTCTCGAACTTAAG
CTGCAGAAGTTGGTCGTGAGGCACTGGGCAGGTAAGTATCAAGGTTACAAGACAGGTTTAAGGAGACCAA
TAGAAACTGGGCTTGTCGAGACAGAGAAGACTCTTGCGTTTCTGATAGGCACCTATTGGTCTTACTGACA
TCCACTTTGCCTTTCTCTCCACAGGTGTCCACTCCCAGGCCACCATGGACAGCATTGGACCCCATGCGCT
GAGGAACGCTATGTTCGCCCTTGAATCTGCTCCCAATCTCCGAGCACTGGCTGAAGTCGCCACACAGACA
GTCAGGGAGCTGACAGGCTTTGATCGGGTGATGCTGTACAAGTTTGCCCCAGATGCAACGGGTGAGATGA
TCGCAGAAGCCAGACGGGAAGGGATGCAGGCCTTCCTGGGCCACAGATTTCCGGCCTCACATACGCCTGC
TCAGGCCAGAGCACTGTACACCCGACACCTCCTGAGACTGACTGCGGACACTAGAGCAGCTGCCGTGCCA
CTCGATCCCGTGCTCAACCCACAGACCAATGCGCCTACCCCTTTGGGAGGAGCCGTACTGAGGGCCACAT
CCCCTATGCACATGCAGTATCTGCGCAACATGGGCGTTGGGAGTAGTCTGTCTGTGTCCGTTGTCGTTGG
AGGGCAACTGTGGGGCTTGATCGTCTGCCACCATCAGACACCGTATGTGCTTCCTCCTGACTTGCGTACA
ACTCTGGAGGAGCTGGGCCGCAAGCTTAGCGGCCAGGTGCAGCGGAAAGAGGCCGACGTGGGTGGCGGAG
GGAGCGAAGGCGGCGGATCCGGAGGGCCTGGCTCTGGCGGAGAGGGGAGCGCTGGAGGCGGGTCAGCCGG
TGGTGGGAGTCGAGACGCCGAGGCACGCCGTCTCCTAAGAATTCAGATCCGCCCCTCTCCCTCCCCCCCC
CCTAACGTTACTGGCCGAAGCCGCTTGGAATAAGGCCGGTGTGCGTTTGTCTATATGTTATTTTCCACCA
TATTGCCGTCTTTTGGCAATGTGAGGGCCCGGAAACCTGGCCCTGTCTTCTTGACGAGCATTCCTAGGGG
TCTTTCCCCTCTCGCCAAAGGAATGCAAGGTCTGTTGAATGTCGTGAAGGAAGCAGTTCCTCTGGTAGCT
TCTTGAAGACAAACAACGTCTGTAGCGACCCTTTGCAGGCAGCGGAACCCCCCACCTGGCGACAGGTGCC
TCTGCGGCCAAAAGCCACGTGTATAAGATACACCTGCAAAGGCGGCACAACCCCAGTGCCACGTTGTGAG
TTGGATAGTTGTGGAAAGAGTCAAATGGCTCTCCTCAAGCGTATTCAACAAGGGGCTGAAGGATGCCCAG
AAGGTACCCCATTGTATGGGATCTGATCTGGGGCCTCGGTACACATGCTTTACATGTGTTTAGTCGAGGT
TAAAAAAACGTCTAGGCCCCCCGAACCACGGGGACGTGGTTTTCCTTTGAAAAACACGATGATAATATGG
CCACAACCATGGTGAGCAAGGGCGAGGAGCTGTTCACCGGGGTGGTGCCCATCCTGGTCGAGCTGGACGG
CGACGTAAACGGCCACAAGTTCAGCGTGTCCGGCGAGGGCGAGGGCGATGCCACCTACGGCAAGCTGACC
CTGAAGTTCATCTGCACCACCGGCAAGCTGCCCGTGCCCTGGCCCACCCTCGTGACCACCCTGACCTACG
GCGTGCAGTGCTTCAGCCGCTACCCCGACCACATGAAGCAGCACGACTTCTTCAAGTCCGCCATGCCCGA
AGGCTACGTCCAGGAGCGCACCATCTTCTTCAAGGACGACGGCAACTACAAGACCCGCGCCGAGGTGAAG
TTCGAGGGCGACACCCTGGTGAACCGCATCGAGCTGAAGGGCATCGACTTCAAGGAGGACGGCAACATCC
TGGGGCACAAGCTGGAGTACAACTACAACAGCCACAACGTCTATATCATGGCCGACAAGCAGAAGAACGG
CATCAAGGTGAACTTCAAGATCCGCCACAACATCGAGGACGGCAGCGTGCAGCTCGCCGACCACTACCAG
CAGAACACCCCCATCGGCGACGGCCCCGTGCTGCTGCCCGACAACCACTACCTGAGCACCCAGTCCGCCC
TGAGCAAAGACCCCAACGAGAAGCGCGATCACATGGTCCTGCTGGAGTTCGTGACCGCCGCCGGGATCAC
TCTCGGCATGGACGAGCTGTACAAGTAAACCGGTGCTCGAGGTACCGATGAATAGCTAAGGTCGAGGCCG
CAGGTAAGTATCAAGGTTACAAGACAGGTTTAAGGAGACCAATAGAAACTGGGCTTGTCGAGACAGAGAA
GACTCTTGCGTTTCTGATAGGCACCTATTGGTCTTACTGACATCCACTTTGCCTTTCTCTCCACAGGTGT
CGACAATCAACCTCTGGATTACAAAATTTGTGAAAGATTGACTGGTATTCTTAACTATGTTGCTCCTTTT
ACGCTATGTGGATACGCTGCTTTAATGCCTTTGTATCATGCTATTGCTTCCCGTATGGCTTTCATTTTCT
CCTCCTTGTATAAATCCTGGTTGCTGTCTCTTTATGAGGAGTTGTGGCCCGTTGTCAGGCAACGTGGCGT
GGTGTGCACTGTGTTTGCTGACGCAACCCCCACTGGTTGGGGCATTGCCACCACCTGTCAGCTCCTTTCC
GGGACTTTCGCTTTCCCCCTCCCTATTGCCACGGCGGAACTCATCGCCGCCTGCCTTGCCCGCTGCTGGA
CAGGGGCTCGGCTGTTGGGCACTGACAATTCCGTGGTGTTGTCGGGGAAGCTGACGTCCTTTCCATGGCT
GCTCGCCTGTGTTGCCACCTGGATTCTGCGCGGGACGTCCTTCTGCTACGTCCCTTCGGCCCTCAATCCA
GCGGACCTTCCTTCCCGCGGCCTGCTGCCGGCTCTGCGGCCTCTTCCGCGTCTTCGCCTTCGCCCTCAGA
CGAGTCGGATCTCCCTTTGGGCCGCCTCCCCGCCTGGAATTCGAGCTCGGTACGATCAGCCTCGACTGTG
CCTTCTAGTTGCCAGCCATCTGTTGTTTGCCCCTCCCCCGTGCCTTCCTTGACCCTGGAAGGTGCCACTC
CCACTGTCCTTTCCTAATAAAATGAGGAAATTGCATCGCATTGTCTGAGTAGGTGTCATTCTATTCTGGG
GGGTGGGGTGGGGCAGGACAGCAAGGGGGAGGATTGGGAAGACAATAGCCCAGCTTTTGTTCCCTTTAGT
GAGGGTTAATTGCGCGCTTGGCGTAATCATGGTCATAGCTGTTTCCTGTGTGAAATTGTTATCCGCTAAT
TCACTCCTCAGGTGCAGGCTGCCTATCAGAAGGTGGTGGCTGGTGTGGCCAATGCCCTGGCTCACAAATA
CCACTGAGATCTTTTTCCCTCTGCCAAAAATTATGGGGACATCATGAAGCCCCTTGAGCATCTGACTTCT
GGCTAATAAAGGAAATTTATTTTCATTGCAATAGTGTGTTGGAATTTTTTGTGTCTCTCACTCGGAAGGA
CATATGGGAGGGCAAATCATTTAAAACATCAGAATGAGTATTTGGTTTAGAGTTTGGCAACATATGCCCA
TATGCTGGCTGCCATGAACAAAGGTTGGCTATAAAGAGGTCATCAGTATATGAAACAGCCCCCTGCTGTC
CATTCCTTATTCCATAGAAAAGCCTTGACTTGAGGTTAGATTTTTTTTATATTTTGTTTTGTGTTATTTT
TTTCTTTAACATCCCTAAAATTTTCCTTACATGTTTTACTAGCCAGATTTTTCCTCCTCTCCTGACTACT
CCCAGTCATAGCTGTCCCTCTTCTCTTATGGAGATCGGCCGGCCGCCGGCGTCGACGCGCGCGGCCGCGG
CGCGCCGTTGCTGGCGTTTTTCCATAGGCTCCGCCCCCCTGACGAGCATCACAAAAATCGACGCTCAAGT
CAGAGGTGGCGAAACCCGACAGGACTATAAAGATACCAGGCGTTTCCCCCTGGAAGCTCCCTCGTGCGCT
CTCCTGTTCCGACCCTGCCGCTTACCGGATACCTGTCCGCCTTTCTCCCTTCGGGAAGCGTGGCGCTTTC
TCATAGCTCACGCTGTAGGTATCTCAGTTCGGTGTAGGTCGTTCGCTCCAAGCTGGGCTGTGTGCACGAA
CCCCCCGTTCAGCCCGACCGCTGCGCCTTATCCGGTAACTATCGTCTTGAGTCCAACCCGGTAAGACACG
ACTTATCGCCACTGGCAGCAGCCACTGGTAACAGGATTAGCAGAGCGAGGTATGTAGGCGGTGCTACAGA
GTTCTTGAAGTGGTGGCCTAACTACGGCTACACTAGAAGAACAGTATTTGGTATCTGCGCTCTGCTGAAG
CCAGTTACCTTCGGAAAAAGAGTTGGTAGCTCTTGATCCGGCAAACAAACCACCGCTGGTAGCGGTGGTT
TTTTTGTTTGCAAGCAGCAGATTACGCGCAGAAAAAAAGGATCTCAAGAAGATCCTTTGATCTTTTCTAC
GGGGTCTGACGCTCAGTGGAACGAAAACTCACGTTAAGGGATTTTGGTCATGAGATTATCAAAAAGGATC
TTCACCTAGATCCTTTTAAATTAAAAATGAAGTTTTAAATCAATCTAAAGTATATATGAGTAAACTTGGT
CTGACAGTTACCAATGCTTAATCAGTGAGGCACCTATCTCAGCGATCTGTCTATTTCGTTCATCCATAGT
TGCCTGACTCCCCGTCGTGTAGATAACTACGATACGGGAGGGCTTACCATCTGGCCCCAGTGCTGCAATG
ATACCGCGAGACCCACGCTCACCGGCTCCAGATTTATCAGCAATAAACCAGCCAGCCGGAAGGGCCGAGC
GCAGAAGTGGTCCTGCAACTTTATCCGCCTCCATCCAGTCTATTAATTGTTGCCGGGAAGCTAGAGTAAG
TAGTTCGCCAGTTAATAGTTTGCGCAACGTTGTTGCCATTGCTACAGGCATCGTGGTGTCACGCTCGTCG
TTTGGTATGGCTTCATTCAGCTCCGGTTCCCAACGATCAAGGCGAGTTACATGATCCCCCATGTTGTGCA
AAAAAGCGGTTAGCTCCTTCGGTCCTCCGATCGTTGTCAGAAGTAAGTTGGCCGCAGTGTTATCACTCAT
GGTTATGGCAGCACTGCATAATTCTCTTACTGTCATGCCATCCGTAAGATGCTTTTCTGTGACTGGTGAG
TACTCAACCAAGTCATTCTGAGAATAGTGTATGCGGCGACCGAGTTGCTCTTGCCCGGCGTCAATACGGG
ATAATACCGCGCCACATAGCAGAACTTTAAAAGTGCTCATCATTGGAAAACGTTCTTCGGGGCGAAAACT
CTCAAGGATCTTACCGCTGTTGAGATCCAGTTCGATGTAACCCACTCGTGCACCCAACTGATCTTCAGCA
TCTTTTACTTTCACCAGCGTTTCTGGGTGAGCAAAAACAGGAAGGCAAAATGCCGCAAAAAAGGGAATAA
GGGCGACACGGAAATGTTGAATACTCATACTCTTCCTTTTTCAATATTATTGAAGCATTTATCAGGGTTA
TTGTCTCATGAGCGGATACATATTTGAATGTATTTAGAAAAATAAACAAATAGGGGTTCCGCGCACATTT
CCCCGAAAAGTGCCACCTGACGTCTAAGAAACCATTATTATCATGACATTAACCTATAAAAATAGGCGTA
TCACGAGGCCCTTTCGTCTACGCGCGCGCCGGCGGCGCGCCGTCGACGGCCGGCCGCGGCCGC
